Addgene plasmid #31593: pQTEV-DKFZP566E144
Depositing lab: Konrad Buessow. Depositing organization: Max Planck Institute for Molecular Genetics. Publication: Structural genomics of human proteins--target selection and generation of a public catalogue of expression clones. Bussow K, Scheich C, Sievert V, Harttig U, Schultz J, Simon B, Bork P, Lehrach H, Heinemann U. Microb Cell Fact. 2005 Jul 5;4:21. doi: 10.1186/1475-2859-4-21. PubMed 15998469.
Backbone
  Vector backbone: pQTEV
  Backbone size w/o insert (bp): 4700
  Vector type: Bacterial Expression
Growth in bacteria
  Bacterial resistance: Ampicillin, 100 μg/mL
  Growth temperature: 37°C
  Growth strain: Rosetta
  Copy number: Unknown
Gene/Insert
  Gene/Insert name: small fragment nuclease (alt name: PSFEp758G0423)
  Species: H. sapiens (human)
  Insert size (bp): 690
  GenBank ID: DQ000520
  Entrez Gene: REXO2 (a.k.a. CGI-114, REX2, RFN, SFN)
  Tag / fusion protein: His (N terminal on backbone); TEV (N terminal on backbone)
  Cloning method: Restriction Enzyme; 5′ cloning site BamHI (not destroyed); 3′ cloning site NotI (not destroyed)
  Sequencing primers: 5′ TGAGCGGATAACAATTTCACACAG; 3′ GGCAACCGAGCGTTCTGAAC
Terms and licenses: Academic/Nonprofit Terms; Industry Terms: Not Available to Industry
Depositor comments: The vector pQTEV is derived from Qiagen pQE-2 and contains an inactive chloramphenicol resistance gene sequence. The Rosetta bacterial strain contains an additional plasmid. The second plasmid, pRARE, provides rare tRNAs for overexpression of recombinant proteins. It has 4694 bp and is chloramphenicol resistence.
How to cite: pQTEV-DKFZP566E144 was a gift from Konrad Buessow (Addgene plasmid # 31593 ; http://n2t.net/addgene:31593 ; RRID:Addgene_31593)
