[The description below was written by a language model from this plasmid's Addgene catalogue record and pLannotate feature annotations shown in this document.]
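Description:
pQTEV-DKFZP566E144 is a bacterial expression plasmid carrying a human cDNA for small fragment nuclease (REXO2, also known as SFN or RFN), a 3'-to-5' exoribonuclease that acts on very short single-stranded oligonucleotides and may contribute to nucleotide recycling. The roughly 690 bp insert sits between retained BamHI and NotI sites in pQTEV, a derivative of the Qiagen pQE-2 vector. The full depositor sequence is about 5.4 kb. It comes from a structural genomics effort that built a public catalogue of expression clones for human proteins.

Transcription is driven by the bacteriophage T5 promoter, which is recognised by E. coli RNA polymerase. The promoter has an embedded lac operator and is followed by a second one. A plasmid-borne lacI gene under the up-mutated lacIq promoter supplies repressor, so expression is held off until induction with IPTG. The open reading frame begins with an N-terminal histidine tag (annotated as 7xHis) for metal-affinity purification, followed by a TEV protease recognition site that allows the tag to be removed from the REXO2 portion. The lambda t0 terminator closes the expression unit. Downstream lie a chloramphenicol acetyltransferase sequence, which the depositor states is inactive, and the rrnB T1 terminator.

The plasmid replicates from a ColE1/pMB1-type origin with a bom site and only a remnant of rop; its copy number is recorded as unknown. Selection is by ampicillin through the bla gene. It is supplied in the Rosetta strain, which also harbours the separate chloramphenicol-resistant pRARE plasmid encoding rare tRNAs to aid overexpression of recombinant proteins.
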