Features (pLannotate 1.2.2; 18 found; start..end, strand, type, name):
     10..54      +  promoter       T5 promoter: bacteriophage T5 promoter for E. coli RNA polymerase, with embedded lac operator
     62..78      +  protein_bind   lac operator: The lac repressor binds to the lac operator to inhibit transcription in E. coli. This inhibition can be relieved by adding lactose or isopropyl-β-D-thiogalactopyranoside (IPTG). lac repressor encoded by lacI
    121..141     +  CDS            7xHis: 6xHis affinity tag
    165..185     +  CDS            capTEV™ (fragment): composite tag for in vivo biotinylation, TEV protease cleavage, and 6xHis tagging
    190..801     +  CDS            REXO2 (fragment): ORN_HUMAN - Also known as SFN, SMFN. Experimental evidence at protein level: Swiss-Prot protein existence level 1. 3'-to-5' exoribonuclease specific for small oligoribonucleotides. Active on small (primarily </=5 nucleotides in length) single-stranded RNA and DNA oligomers. May have a role in cellular nucleotide recycling. From Homo sapiens (Human).
    847..941     +  terminator     lambda t0 terminator: transcription terminator from phage lambda
    956..984     +  promoter       cat promoter (fragment): promoter of the E. coli cat gene encoding chloramphenicol acetyltransferase
    985..1641    +  CDS            cat: CAT_ECOLX - Experimental evidence at protein level: Swiss-Prot protein existence level 1. This enzyme is an effector of chloramphenicol resistance in bacteria. From Escherichia coli. This protein is used as a marker in many commonly used cloning vectors, such as pACYC184.
   1709..1795    +  terminator     rrnB T1 terminator: Escherichia coli rrnB; transcription terminator T1 from the E. coli rrnB gene
   1818..1835    -  promoter       tet promoter (fragment): E. coli promoter for tetracycline efflux protein gene
   1854..1875    -  protein_bind   CAP binding site: CAP binding activates transcription in the presence of cAMP. E. coli catabolite activator protein
   1888..2970    -  CDS            lacI: lac repressor; lacI; The lac repressor binds to the lac operator to inhibit transcription in E. coli. This inhibition can be relieved by adding lactose or isopropyl-β-D-thiogalactopyranoside (IPTG).
   2971..3048    -  promoter       lacIq promoter: lacI (mutant); In the lacIq allele, a single base change in the promoter boosts expression of the lacI gene about 10-fold.
   3097..3138    +  CDS            rop (fragment): Rop protein, which maintains plasmids at low copy number; rop
   3240..3380    +  misc_feature   bom: basis of mobility region from pBR322
   3566..4154    -  rep_origin     ori: high-copy-number ColE1/pMB1/pBR322/pUC origin of replication
   4325..5185    -  CDS            AmpR: β-lactamase; bla; confers resistance to ampicillin, carbenicillin, and related antibiotics
   5186..5290    -  promoter       AmpR promoter: bla
>Addgene plasmid #31593 | pQTEV-DKFZP566E144 | depositor full sequence | sequence record 14488 | Author sequence
CTCGAGAAATCATAAAAAATTTATTTGCTTTGTGAGCGGATAACAATTATAATAGATTCAATTGTGAGCG
GATAACAATTTCACACAGAATTCATTAAAGAGGAGAAATTAACTATGAAACATCACCATCACCATCACCA
TAGCGATTACGACATCCCCACTACTGAGAATCTTTATTTTCAGGGATCCGCGGCAGGGGAGAGCATGGCT
CAGCGGATGGTCTGGGTGGACCTGGAGATGACAGGATTGGACATTGAGAAGGACCAGATTATTGAGATGG
CCTGTCTGATAACTGACTCTGATCTCAACATTTTGGCTGAAGGTCCTAACCTGATTATAAAACAACCAGA
TGAGTTGCTGGACAGCATGTCAGATTGGTGTAAGGAGCATCACGGGAAGTCTGGCCTTACCAAGGCAGTG
AAGGAGAGTACAATTACATTGCAGCAGGCAGAGTATGAATTTCTGTCCTTTGTACGACAGCAGACTCCTC
CAGGGCTCTGTCCACTTGCAGGAAATTCAGTTCATGAAGATAAGAAGTTTCTTGACAAATACATGCCCCA
GTTCATGAAACATCTTCATTATAGAATAATTGATGTGAGCACTGTTAAAGAACTGTGCAGACGCTGGTAT
CCAGAAGAATATGAATTTGCACCAAAGAAGGCTGCTTCTCATAGGGCACTTGATGACATTAGTGAAAGCA
TCAAAGAGCTTCAGTTTTACCGAAATAACATCTTCAAGAAAAAAATAGATGAAAAGAAGAGGAAAATTAT
AGAAAATGGGGAAAATGAGAAGACCGTGAGTTGAGCGGCCGCTCGACCTGCAGCCAAGCTTAATTAGCTG
AGCTTGGACTCCTGTTGATAGATCCAGTAATGACCTCAGAACTCCATCTGGATTTGTTCAGAACGCTCGG
TTGCCGCCGGGCGTTTTTTATTGGTGAGAATCCAAGCTAGCTTGGCGAGATTTTCAGGAGCTAAGGAAGC
TAAAATGGAGAAAAAAATCACTGGATATACCACCGTTGATATATCCCAATGGCATCGTAAAGAACATTTT
GAGGCATTTCAGTCAGTTGCTCAATGTACCTATAACCAGACCGTTCAGCTGGATATTACGGCCTTTTTAA
AGACCGTAAAGAAAAATAAGCACAAGTTTTATCCGGCCTTTATTCACATTCTTGCCCGCCTGATGAATGC
TCATCCGGAATTTCGTATGGCAATGAAAGACGGTGAGCTGGTGATATGGGATAGTGTTCACCCTTGTTAC
ACCGTTTTCCATGAGCAAACTGAAACGTTTTCATCGCTCTGGAGTGAATACCACGACGATTTCCGGCAGT
TTCTACACATATATTCGCAAGATGTGGCGTGTTACGGTGAAAACCTGGCCTATTTCCCTAAAGGGTTTAT
TGAGAATATGTTTTTCGTCTCAGCCAATCCCTGGGTGAGTTTCACCAGTTTTGATTTAAACGTGGCCAAT
ATGGACAACTTCTTCGCCCCCGTTTTCACCATGGGCAAATATTATACGCAAGGCGACAAGGTGCTGATGC
CGCTGGCGATTCAGGTTCATCATGCCGTTTGTGATGGCTTCCATGTCGGCAGAATGCTTAATGAATTACA
ACAGTACTGCGATGAGTGGCAGGGCGGGGCGTAATTTTTTTAAGGCAGTTATTGGTGCCCTTAAACGCCT
GGGGTAATGACTCTCTAGCTTGAGGCATCAAATAAAACGAAAGGCTCAGTCGAAAGACTGGGCCTTTCGT
TTTATCTGTTGTTTGTCGGTGAACGCTCTCCTGAGTAGGACAAATCCGCCCTCTAGATTACGTGCAGTCG
ATGATAAGCTGTCAAACATGAGAATTGTGCCTAATGAGTGAGCTAACTTACATTAATTGCGTTGCGCTCA
CTGCCCGCTTTCCAGTCGGGAAACCTGTCGTGCCAGCTGCATTAATGAATCGGCCAACGCGCGGGGAGAG
GCGGTTTGCGTATTGGGCGCCAGGGTGGTTTTTCTTTTCACCAGTGAGACGGGCAACAGCTGATTGCCCT
TCACCGCCTGGCCCTGAGAGAGTTGCAGCAAGCGGTCCACGCTGGTTTGCCCCAGCAGGCGAAAATCCTG
TTTGATGGTGGTTAACGGCGGGATATAACATGAGCTGTCTTCGGTATCGTCGTATCCCACTACCGAGATA
TCCGCACCAACGCGCAGCCCGGACTCGGTAATGGCGCGCATTGCGCCCAGCGCCATCTGATCGTTGGCAA
CCAGCATCGCAGTGGGAACGATGCCCTCATTCAGCATTTGCATGGTTTGTTGAAAACCGGACATGGCACT
CCAGTCGCCTTCCCGTTCCGCTATCGGCTGAATTTGATTGCGAGTGAGATATTTATGCCAGCCAGCCAGA
CGCAGACGCGCCGAGACAGAACTTAATGGGCCCGCTAACAGCGCGATTTGCTGGTGACCCAATGCGACCA
GATGCTCCACGCCCAGTCGCGTACCGTCTTCATGGGAGAAAATAATACTGTTGATGGGTGTCTGGTCAGA
GACATCAAGAAATAACGCCGGAACATTAGTGCAGGCAGCTTCCACAGCAATGGCATCCTGGTCATCCAGC
GGATAGTTAATGATCAGCCCACTGACGCGTTGCGCGAGAAGATTGTGCACCGCCGCTTTACAGGCTTCGA
CGCCGCTTCGTTCTACCATCGACACCACCACGCTGGCACCCAGTTGATCGGCGCGAGATTTAATCGCCGC
GACAATTTGCGACGGCGCGTGCAGGGCCAGACTGGAGGTGGCAACGCCAATCAGCAACGACTGTTTGCCC
GCCAGTTGTTGTGCCACGCGGTTGGGAATGTAATTCAGCTCCGCCATCGCCGCTTCCACTTTTTCCCGCG
TTTTCGCAGAAACGTGGCTGGCCTGGTTCACCACGCGGGAAACGGTCTGATAAGAGACACCGGCATACTC
TGCGACATCGTATAACGTTACTGGTTTCACATTCACCACCCTGAATTGACTCTCTTCCGGGCGCTATCAT
GCCATACCGCGAAAGGTTTTGCACCATTCGATGGTGTCGGAATTTCGGGCAGCGTTGGGTCCTGGCCACG
GGTGCGCATGATCTAGAGCTGCCTCGCGCGTTTCGGTGATGACGGTGAAAACCTCTGACACATGCAGCTC
CCGGAGACGGTCACAGCTTGTCTGTAAGCGGATGCCGGGAGCAGACAAGCCCGTCAGGGCGCGTCAGCGG
GTGTTGGCGGGTGTCGGGGCGCAGCCATGACCCAGTCACGTAGCGATAGCGGAGTGTATACTGGCTTAAC
TATGCGGCATCAGAGCAGATTGTACTGAGAGTGCACCACATGCGGTGTGAAATACCGCACAGATGCGTAA
GGAGAAAATACCGCATCAGGCGCTCTTCCGCTTCCTCGCTCACTGACTCGCTGCGCTCGGTCGTTCGGCT
GCGGCGAGCGGTATCAGCTCACTCAAAGGCGGTAATACGGTTATCCACAGAATCAGGGGATAACGCAGGA
AAGAACATGTGAGCAAAAGGCCAGCAAAAGGCCAGGAACCGTAAAAAGGCCGCGTTGCTGGCGTTTTTCC
ATAGGCTCCGCCCCCCTGACGAGCATCACAAAAATCGACGCTCAAGTCAGAGGTGGCGAAACCCGACAGG
ACTATAAAGATACCAGGCGTTTCCCCCTGGAAGCTCCCTCGTGCGCTCTCCTGTTCCGACCCTGCCGCTT
ACCGGATACCTGTCCGCCTTTCTCCCTTCGGGAAGCGTGGCGCTTTCTCATAGCTCACGCTGTAGGTATC
TCAGTTCGGTGTAGGTCGTTCGCTCCAAGCTGGGCTGTGTGCACGAACCCCCCGTTCAGCCCGACCGCTG
CGCCTTATCCGGTAACTATCGTCTTGAGTCCAACCCGGTAAGACACGACTTATCGCCACTGGCAGCAGCC
ACTGGTAACAGGATTAGCAGAGCGAGGTATGTAGGCGGTGCTACAGAGTTCTTGAAGTGGTGGCCTAACT
ACGGCTACACTAGAAGGACAGTATTTGGTATCTGCGCTCTGCTGAAGCCAGTTACCTTCGGAAAAAGAGT
TGGTAGCTCTTGATCCGGCAAACAAACCACCGCTGGTAGCGGTGGTTTTTTTGTTTGCAAGCAGCAGATT
ACGCGCAGAAAAAAAGGATCTCAAGAAGATCCTTTGATCTTTTCTACGGGGTCTGACGCTCAGTGGAACG
AAAACTCACGTTAAGGGATTTTGGTCATGAGATTATCAAAAAGGATCTTCACCTAGATCCTTTTAAATTA
AAAATGAAGTTTTAAATCAATCTAAAGTATATATGAGTAAACTTGGTCTGACAGTTACCAATGCTTAATC
AGTGAGGCACCTATCTCAGCGATCTGTCTATTTCGTTCATCCATAGTTGCCTGACTCCCCGTCGTGTAGA
TAACTACGATACGGGAGGGCTTACCATCTGGCCCCAGTGCTGCAATGATACCGCGAGACCCACGCTCACC
GGCTCCAGATTTATCAGCAATAAACCAGCCAGCCGGAAGGGCCGAGCGCAGAAGTGGTCCTGCAACTTTA
TCCGCCTCCATCCAGTCTATTAATTGTTGCCGGGAAGCTAGAGTAAGTAGTTCGCCAGTTAATAGTTTGC
GCAACGTTGTTGCCATTGCTACAGGCATCGTGGTGTCACGCTCGTCGTTTGGTATGGCTTCATTCAGCTC
CGGTTCCCAACGATCAAGGCGAGTTACATGATCCCCCATGTTGTGCAAAAAAGCGGTTAGCTCCTTCGGT
CCTCCGATCGTTGTCAGAAGTAAGTTGGCCGCAGTGTTATCACTCATGGTTATGGCAGCACTGCATAATT
CTCTTACTGTCATGCCATCCGTAAGATGCTTTTCTGTGACTGGTGAGTACTCAACCAAGTCATTCTGAGA
ATAGTGTATGCGGCGACCGAGTTGCTCTTGCCCGGCGTCAATACGGGATAATACCGCGCCACATAGCAGA
ACTTTAAAAGTGCTCATCATTGGAAAACGTTCTTCGGGGCGAAAACTCTCAAGGATCTTACCGCTGTTGA
GATCCAGTTCGATGTAACCCACTCGTGCACCCAACTGATCTTCAGCATCTTTTACTTTCACCAGCGTTTC
TGGGTGAGCAAAAACAGGAAGGCAAAATGCCGCAAAAAAGGGAATAAGGGCGACACGGAAATGTTGAATA
CTCATACTCTTCCTTTTTCAATATTATTGAAGCATTTATCAGGGTTATTGTCTCATGAGCGGATACATAT
TTGAATGTATTTAGAAAAATAAACAAATAGGGGTTCCGCGCACATTTCCCCGAAAAGTGCCACCTGACGT
CTAAGAAACCATTATTATCATGACATTAACCTATAAAAATAGGCGTATCACGAGGCCCTTTCGTCTTCAC
