>Addgene plasmid #31593 | pQTEV-DKFZP566E144 | addgene partial sequence | sequence record 60970 | pQE-Fwd 5'-CCCGAAAAGTGCCACCTG-3'
AAATAGGCGTATCACGAGGCCCTTTCGTCTTCACCTCGAGAAATCATAAAAAATTTATTTGCTTTGTGAG
CGGATAACAATTATAATAGATTCAATTGTGAGCGGATAACAATTTCACACAGAATTCATTAAAGAGGAGA
AATTAACTATGAAACATCACCATCACCATCACCATAGCGATTACGACATCCCCACTACTGAGAATCTTTA
TTTTCAGGGATCCGCGGCAGGGGAGAGCATGGCTCAGCGGATGGTCTGGGTGGACCTGGAGATGACAGGA
TTGGACATTGAGAAGGACCAGATTATTGAGATGGCCTGTCTGATAACTGACTCTGATCTCAACATTTTGG
CTGAAGGTCCTAACCTGATTATAAAACAACCAGATGAGTTGCTGGACAGCATGTCAGATTGGTGTAAGGA
GCATCACGGGAAGTCTGGCCTTACCAAGGCAGTGAAGGAGAGTACAATTACATTGCAGCAGGCAGAGTAT
GAATTTCTGTCCTTTGTACGACAGCAGACTCCTCCAGGGCTCTGTCCACTTGCAGGAAATTCAGTTCATG
AAGATAAGAAGTTTCTTGACAAATACATGCCCCAGTTCATGAAACATCTTCATTATAGAATAATTGATGT
GAGCACTGTTAAAGAACTGTGCAGACGCTGGTATCCAGAAGAATATGAATTTGCACCAAAGAAGGCTGCT
TCTCATAGGGCACTTGATGACATTAGTGAAAGCATCAAAGAGCTTCAGTTTTACCGAAATAACATCTTCA
AGAAAAAAATAGATGAAAAGAAGAGGAAAATTATAGAAAATGGGGAAAATGAGAAGACCGTGAGTT
